Addgene plasmid #189831: pGEL638
Purpose: (Empty Backbone) The T-DNA backbone of nCas12j2 for genome editing in rice
Depositing lab: Yong Zhang. Depositing organization: University of Electronic Science and Technology of China. Publication: Hypercompact CRISPR-Cas12j2 (CasPhi) enables genome editing, gene activation, and epigenome editing in plants. Liu S, Sretenovic S, Fan T, Cheng Y, Li G, Qi A, Tang X, Xu Y, Guo W, Zhong Z, He Y, Liang Y, Han Q, Zheng X, Gu X, Qi Y, Zhang Y. Plant Commun. 2022 Sep 20:100453. doi: 10.1016/j.xplc.2022.100453. PubMed 36127876.
Backbone
  Vector backbone: pLGE635
  Backbone manufacturer: Shishiliu
  Backbone size (bp): 15480
  Modifications to backbone: replace Cas12j2 to nCas12j2
  Vector type: CRISPR ; T-DNA clone
  Promoter: ZmUbi1
  Selectable markers: Hygromycin
Growth in bacteria
  Bacterial resistance: Kanamycin, 50 μg/mL
  Growth temperature: 37°C
  Growth strain: ccdB Survival
  Copy number: Unknown
Gene/Insert
  Cloning method: Gibson Cloning
  Sequencing primers: 5′ ctttgtgcagagactgatgtggg; 3′ ttctaataaacgctcttttctct
Terms and licenses: Academic/Nonprofit Terms; Industry Terms: Not Available to Industry
How to cite: pGEL638 was a gift from Yong Zhang (Addgene plasmid # 189831 ; http://n2t.net/addgene:189831 ; RRID:Addgene_189831)
