[The description below was written by a language model from this plasmid's Addgene catalogue record and pLannotate feature annotations shown in this document.]
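Description:
pGEL638 is an empty-backbone binary T-DNA vector, about 15.5 kb, built for CRISPR genome editing in rice with nCas12j2, a variant of the hypercompact Cas12j2 (CasPhi) nuclease. According to the record it was derived from a parent Cas12j2 vector by swapping Cas12j2 for nCas12j2 through Gibson assembly. Outside the T-DNA borders it has the usual binary-vector arrangement. A ColE1/pBR322-type origin with the bom region supports replication in E. coli. The pVS1 oriV, RepA and StaA functions give replication and stable maintenance in Agrobacterium. An aphA-3 kanamycin resistance gene provides bacterial selection.

Between the nopaline-type right and left border repeats, the annotation shows a maize polyubiquitin (ZmUbi1) promoter and an Arabidopsis HSP18.2 terminator on the same strand. The roughly 2.4 kb unannotated stretch between them presumably holds the nCas12j2 coding sequence, although the feature table does not label it. A second region contains a hammerhead ribozyme fragment, ccdB and ccdA fragments, a PDK intron fragment, an attB2 site and a NOS terminator. This suggests a ribozyme-processed guide RNA cassette in which a ccdB counter-selection stuffer is replaced by the user's guide sequence, and it matches the requirement for a ccdB-tolerant E. coli strain. The record does not annotate a promoter for this cassette, and the ccdB annotation is only partial. Transformed plant cells are selected with a hygromycin phosphotransferase gene driven by an enhanced CaMV 35S promoter and followed by the CaMV poly(A) signal. The vector is intended to receive target-specific guides and then be delivered by Agrobacterium into rice.
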