Features (pLannotate 1.2.2; 21 found; start..end, strand, type, name):
    308..448     -  misc_feature   bom: basis of mobility region from pBR322
    540..579     -  CDS            rop (fragment): Rop protein, which maintains plasmids at low copy number; rop
    782..976     -  rep_origin     pVS1 oriV: origin of replication for the Pseudomonas plasmid pVS1 (Heeb et al., 2000)
   1042..2115    -  CDS            pVS1 RepA: replication protein from the Pseudomonas plasmid pVS1 (Heeb et al., 2000)
   2544..3173    -  CDS            pVS1 StaA: stability protein from the Pseudomonas plasmid pVS1 (Heeb et al., 2000)
   3733..4134    -  CDS            Y4CG_SINFN (fragment): Protein inferred from homology: Swiss-Prot protein existence level 3. From Sinorhizobium fredii (strain NBRC 101917 / NGR234).
   4474..4498    -  misc_feature   RB T-DNA repeat: right border repeat from nopaline C58 T-DNA
   4519..4767    -  terminator     HSP terminator: efficient transcription terminator from the Arabidopsis thaliana heat shock protein 18.2 gene (Nagaya et al., 2010)
   7153..9150    -  promoter       Ubi promoter: maize polyubiquitin gene promoter
  10710..10733   +  misc_RNA       sTRSV HHRz (fragment): hammerhead ribozyme from the tobacco ringspot virus satellite RNA (Khvorova et al., 2003)
  10780..10862   -  CDS            ccdB (fragment): CcdB, a bacterial toxin that poisons DNA gyrase; ccdB; Plasmids containing the ccdB gene cannot be propagated in standard E. coli strains.
  10867..11025   -  CDS            ccdA (fragment): CCDA_ECO57 - Also known as H, letA. Experimental evidence at protein level: Swiss-Prot protein existence level 1. Antitoxin component of a type II toxin-antitoxin (TA) system which inhibits the post-segregational killing (PSK) of plasmid-free cells, also referred to as a plasmid addiction system. Binds to and blocks the activity of CcdB; will also remove bound CcdB protein from the CcdB-GyrA complex by forming a CcdA-CcdB complex, a process termed rejuvenation. Functions as a transcriptional corepressor for the ccdAB operon, repression also requires CcdB (By similarity). From Escherichia coli
  11116..11181   -  intron         PDK intron (fragment): pdk; modified pyruvate orthophosphate dikinase intron from Flaveria trinervia 3.0
  11276..11300   -  protein_bind   attB2: mutant version of attB; recombination site for the Gateway® BP reaction BP Clonase™
  11329..11577   +  terminator     NOS terminator: nopaline synthase terminator and poly(A) signal
  11657..12333   +  promoter       CaMV 35S promoter (enhanced): cauliflower mosaic virus 35S promoter with a duplicated enhancer region
  12372..13382   +  CDS            HygR: aminoglycoside phosphotransferase from E. coli; aph(4)-Ia; confers resistance to hygromycin
  13423..13597   +  polyA_signal   CaMV poly(A) signal: cauliflower mosaic virus polyadenylation signal
  13675..13699   -  misc_feature   LB T-DNA repeat: left border repeat from nopaline C58 T-DNA
  14124..14918   +  CDS            KanR: aminoglycoside phosphotransferase; aphA-3; confers resistance to kanamycin
  15005..122     +  rep_origin     ori (across the origin): high-copy-number ColE1/pMB1/pBR322/pUC origin of replication
>Addgene plasmid #189831 | pGEL638 | addgene full sequence | sequence record 429159 | Addgene NGS Result
AGCGCACGAGGGAGCTTCCAGGGGGAAACGCCTGGTATCTTTATAGTCCTGTCGGGTTTCGCCACCTCTG
ACTTGAGCGTCGATTTTTGTGATGCTCGTCAGGGGGGCGGAGCCTATGGAAAAACGCCAGCAACGCGGCC
TTTTTACGGTTCCTGGCCTTTTGCTGGCCTTTTGCTCACATGTTCTTTCCTGCGTTATCCCCTGATTCTG
TGGATAACCGTATTACCGCCTTTGAGTGAGCTGATACCGCTCGCCGCAGCCGAACGACCGAGCGCAGCGA
GTCAGTGAGCGAGGAAGCGGAAGAGCGCCTGATGCGGTATTTTCTCCTTACGCATCTGTGCGGTATTTCA
CACCGCATATGGTGCACTCTCAGTACAATCTGCTCTGATGCCGCATAGTTAAGCCAGTATACACTCCGCT
ATCGCTACGTGACTGGGTCATGGCTGCGCCCCGACACCCGCCAACACCCGCTGACGCGCTTGTCTGCTCC
CGGCATCCGCTTACAGACAAGCTGTGACCGTTTCCGGGAGCTGCATGTGTCAGAGGTTTTCACCGTCATC
ACCGAAACGCGCGAGGCAGGGTGCCTTGATGTGGGCGCCGGCGGTCGAGTGGCGACGGCGCGGCTTGTCC
GCGCCCTGGTAGATTGCCTGGCCGTAGGCCAGCCATTTTTGAGCGGCCAGCGGCCGCGATAGGCCGACGC
GAAGCGGCGGGGCGTAGGGAGCGCAGCGACCGAAGGGTAGGCGCTTTTTGCAGCTCTTCGGCTGTGCGCT
GGCCAGACAGTTATGCACAGGCCAGGCGGGTTTTAAGAGTTTTAATAAGTTTTAAAGAGTTTTAGGCGGA
AAAATCGCCTTTTTTCTCTTTTATATCAGTCACTTACATGTGTGACCGGTTCCCAATGTACGGCTTTGGG
TTCCCAATGTACGGGTTCCGGTTCCCAATGTACGGCTTTGGGTTCCCAATGTACGTGCTATCCACAGGAA
AGAGGCCTTTTCGACCTTTTTCCCCTGCTAGGGCAATTTGCCCTAGCATCTGCTCCGTACATTAGGAACC
GGCGGATGCTTCGCCCTCGATCAGGTTGCGGTAGCGCATGACTAGGATCGGGCCAGCCTGCCCCGCCTCC
TCCTTCAAATCGTACTCCGGCAGGTCATTTGACCCGATCAGCTTGCGCACGGTGAAACAGAACTTCTTGA
ACTCTCCGGCGCTGCCACTGCGTTCGTAGATCGTCTTGAACAACCATCTGGCTTCTGCCTTGCCTGCGGC
GCGGCGTGCCAGGCGGTAGAGAAAACGGCCGATGCCGGGATCGATCAAAAAGTAATCGGGGTGAACCGTC
AGCACGTCCGGGTTCTTGCCTTCTGTGATCTCGCGGTACATCCAATCAGCTAGCTCGATCTCGATGTACT
CCGGCCGCCCGGTTTCGCTCTTTACGATCTTGTAGCGGCTAATCAAGGCTTCACCCTCGGATACCGTCAC
CAGGCGGCCGTTCTTGGCCTTCTTCGTACGCTGCATGGCAACGTGCGTGGTGTTTAACCGAATGCAGGTT
TCTACCAGGTCGTCTTTCTGCTTTCCGCCATCGGCTCGCCGGCAGAACTTGAGTACGTCCGCAACGTGTG
GACGGAACACGCGGCCGGGCTTGTCTCCCTTCCCTTCCCGGTATCGGTTCATGGATTCGGTTAGATGGGA
AACCGCCATCAGTACCAGGTCGTAATCCCACACACTGGCCATGCCGGCCGGCCCTGCGGAAACCTCTACG
TGCCCGTCTGGAAGCTCGTAGCGGATCACCTCGCCAGCTCGTCGGTCACGCTTCGACAGACGGAAAACGG
CCACGTCCATGATGCTGCGACTATCGCGGGTGCCCACGTCATAGAGCATCGGAACGAAAAAATCTGGTTG
CTCGTCGCCCTTGGGCGGCTTCCTAATCGACGGCGCACCGGCTGCCGGCGGTTGCCGGGATTCTTTGCGG
ATTCGATCAGCGGCCGCTTGCCACGATTCACCGGGGCGTGCTTCTGCCTCGATGCGTTGCCGCTGGGCGG
CCTGCGCGGCCTTCAACTTCTCCACCAGGTCATCACCCAGCGCCGCGCCGATTTGTACCGGGCCGGATGG
TTTGCGACCGCTCACGCCGATTCCTCGGGCTTGGGGGTTCCAGTGCCATTGCAGGGCCGGCAGGCAACCC
AGCCGCTTACGCCTGGCCAACCGCCCGTTCCTCCACACATGGGGCATTCCACGGCGTCGGTGCCTGGTTG
TTCTTGATTTTCCATGCCGCCTCCTTTAGCCGCTAAAATTCATCTACTCATTTATTCATTTGCTCATTTA
CTCTGGTAGCTGCGCGATGTATTCAGATAGCAGCTCGGTAATGGTCTTGCCTTGGCGTACCGCGTACATC
TTCAGCTTGGTGTGATCCTCCGCCGGCAACTGAAAGTTGACCCGCTTCATGGCTGGCGTGTCTGCCAGGC
TGGCCAACGTTGCAGCCTTGCTGCTGCGTGCGCTCGGACGGCCGGCACTTAGCGTGTTTGTGCTTTTGCT
CATTTTCTCTTTACCTCATTAACTCAAATGAGTTTTGATTTAATTTCAGCGGCCAGCGCCTGGACCTCGC
GGGCAGCGTCGCCCTCGGGTTCTGATTCAAGAACGGTTGTGCCGGCGGCGGCAGTGCCTGGGTAGCTCAC
GCGCTGCGTGATACGGGACTCAAGAATGGGCAGCTCGTACCCGGCCAGCGCCTCGGCAACCTCACCGCCG
ATGCGCGTGCCTTTGATCGCCCGCGACACGACAAAGGCCGCTTGTAGCCTTCCATCCGTGACCTCAATGC
GCTGCTTAACCAGCTCCACCAGGTCGGCGGTGGCCCATATGTCGTAAGGGCTTGGCTGCACCGGAATCAG
CACGAAGTCGGCTGCCTTGATCGCGGACACAGCCAAGTCCGCCGCCTGGGGCGCTCCGTCGATCACTACG
AAGTCGCGCCGGCCGATGGCCTTCACGTCGCGGTCAATCGTCGGGCGGTCGATGCCGACAACGGTTAGCG
GTTGATCTTCCCGCACGGCCGCCCAATCGCGGGCACTGCCCTGGGGATCGGAATCGACTAACAGAACATC
GGCCCCGGCGAGTTGCAGGGCGCGGGCTAGATGGGTTGCGATGGTCGTCTTGCCTGACCCGCCTTTCTGG
TTAAGTACAGCGATAACCTTCATGCGTTCCCCTTGCGTATTTGTTTATTTACTCATCGCATCATATACGC
AGCGACCGCATGACGCAAGCTGTTTTACTCAAATACACATCACCTTTTTAGACGGCGGCGCTCGGTTTCT
TCAGCGGCCAAGCTGGCCGGCCAGGCCGCCAGCTTGGCATCAGACAAACCGGCCAGGATTTCATGCAGCC
GCACGGTTGAGCCGTGCGCGGGCGGCTCGAACACGTACCCGGCCGCGATCATCTCCGCCTCGATCTCTTC
GGTAATGAAAAACGGTTCGTCCTGGCCGTCCTGGTGCGGTTTCATGCTTGTTCCTCTTGGCGTTCATTCT
CGGCGGCCGCCAGGGCGTCGGCCTCGGTCAATGCGTCCTCACGGAAGGCACCGCGCCGCCTGGCCTCGGT
GGGCGTCACTTCCTCGCTGCGCTCAAGTGCGCGGTACAGGGTCGAGCGATGCACGCCAAGCAGTGCAGCC
GCCTCTTTCACGGTGCGGCCTTCCTGGTCGATCAGCTCGCGGGCGTGCGCGATCTGTGCCGGGGTGAGGG
TAGGGCGGGGGCCAAACTTCACGCCTCGGGCCTTGGCGGCCTCGCGCCCGCTCCGGGTGCGGTCGATGAT
TAGGGAACGCTCGAACTCGGCAATGCCGGCGAACACGGTCAACACCATGCGGCCGGCCGGCGTGGTGGTG
TCGGCCCACGGCTCTGCCAGGCTACGCAGGCCCGCGCCGGCCTCCTGGATGCGCTCGGCAATGTCCAGTA
GGTCGCGGGTGCTGCGGGCCAGGCGGTCTAGCCTGGTCACTGTCACAACGTCGCCAGGGCGTAGGTGGTC
AAGCATCCTGGCCAGCTCCGGGCGGTCGCGCCTGGTGCCGGTGATCTTCTCGGAAAACAGCTTGGTGCAG
CCGGCCGCGTGCAGTTCGGCCCGTTGGTTGGTCAAGTCCTGGTCGTCGGTGCTGACGCGGGCATAGCCCA
GCAGGCCAGCGGCGGCGCTCTTGTTCATGGCGTAATGTCTCCGGTTCTAGTCGCAAGTATTCTACTTTAT
GCGACTAAAACACGCGACAAGAAAACGCCAGGAAAAGGGCAGGGCGGCAGCCTGTCGCGTAACTTAGGAC
TTGTGCGACATGTCGTTTTCAGAAGACGGCTGCACTGAACGTCAGAAGCCGACTGCACTATAGCAGCGGA
GGGGTTGGATCAAAGTACTTTGATCCCGAGGGGAACCCTGTGGTTGGCATGCACATACAAATGGACGAAC
GGATAAACCTTTTCACGCCCTTTTAAATATCCGATTATTCTAATAAACGCTCTTTTCTCTTAGGTTTACC
CGCCAATATATCCTGTCAAACACTGATAGTTTGAGCTCCTTATCTTTAATCATATTCCATAGTCCATACC
ATAGCACATACAGTAGTTATATGCTGCAGAAGAGATCCAACAAAACATTCACAATGGATTATAGAAACAT
TTGTTTATTCATTATAATGTGATCTTACATTCATTTAATATTAGAAAAAGCCACAAATTCATAACACAAC
AAGCCAAGAAAAAAACACAAACTTAAGCACACAAGCTTTTTATTTGACACACCAAATATTTCATCTTCAT
CTTCATATTCTAGATCACTTCTTTTTCTTAGCCTGTCCGGCCTTTTTGGTGGCAGCAGGACGCTTACTTG
TTTGGGATGGTTCCTGGGCTGGAGTCTGATCCTCCCTCTCCGCCGGCGGCGCCTTGGACTTGCTAGCCTT
CTTCGTTTTTCTGGCCGGGGCCGTCCCTTGTGCATCCCTAGGTTCCTCTCTCTTCGGCATTGTTTTGCCT
GTGAGAGCCACCTGAGTGAGATTATGCGTAGCCACATCAAGATCCGCATTACAGGTCTTCCCGCACGAAA
GGCATTGAAAGGCCTCACCGTCCCGGTTCCCGACTTCACAATGTCCACACTTTGGGCATGTGATGGACGT
TCTTTCCGGCCTCACCTCGAAGACATAAAAGGAGCGATGCGTCCGGAGATCACTAAAGGCCTTGTGCAAT
CCTTGTATGAACCAGCGGTTTTCTTTTTTAGCTGTAAAGAAATTGTCCCATCCGGGCAACCGCTTTCCAG
AACCATGAAAGAAGCGAACATTGAGGTCTTCGATGACCGGAATAACAATTTGACACTGAGTCCTCCGGCG
TGTCTTCTCTATAACGTAATTAATCGACCTTCTACAGAGTTCTTCCTTTCTCCTGGAGAGTTTAAGATAC
TCTGGAGATGTCCGCTTCAAGGCCCAAAGTGCTTCGTTCTTCAATTTCTGCGCTTCAACTGACAGTCTCG
GTTTGTAAGCGCGTGCCCATGTGCGGTCTTTCCTCATAACTTCCACCGGAGCTTTCTTTTTCGCGCCTTT
TTTCGGGGCGGGTGTGAAAAAGACTTGGTCGCGACTAACGCTGTTACTAAGCAGGGCCTCGGAGATGAAG
GTAGTATTCGACGACATTTTATCCCAAGGGAGTCTCTTAGGATCAAGCCCAAAATCAGCACACAATTGAG
TTCTGGCAGTCTCTTTAGAAACGCCATCCAGTGCCCTAACCTCAGCCTGCTGTGCTTCTGGCAAGGCTTC
AACACTGCGAGCGCGGAGTTCCTCCTCGTTCCGGTCCCAGGCGATTCTGTAGGCACTGATGTCTTTAAGA
AGATCATCGGGGAGTGTAAAGCGATCGAGAGGCTCGCACTGAAGTGCACCATTCTCCTGAGTAACCCTGC
TGATCCCGGCACTAATTGGGTTGGTTTGCCCAAGGTCTATGGCCACCAAAGCGACTGTCTGCGTGGCTGT
CAACTTATCCAGTGTGGCCTTAGTCTGCTTTCCTTTCAGGGTCCACTTGCGAGCGTATGTTCCGCATGCG
TCCAGAGTATAAGTAAAGGTGACTATGTTCCGCCTCACATCAATAACTGGGTCGCCAGTGAACAGATCGA
GAAGCGCGTTCAGACTAATGTCCTTCGGCGCAATAGTCCTCCACCGTGCGTTCCTCAAAAGCCCTCTAAC
GTCAATGACGACCCAATCCGTGCCTATCCTCACGGTGACAAGGAGTGCATCTTGGGCCTTCTCCTTCTCT
GACCGCCAATACCTCCTCATTCTCTTATTTTTTTTAGGACTCAATCCCGGCACCGTAACGGCTTTGCCGG
TTTTAGGTGATATCGCAGTCCCAGCCTCGCGCTGCCACTCGGGTATATACCCTGGGCAGCCTTTCTGTAT
ATCGCATCTATTCCTAACGACGCCCAACGGTATAGGCGCGTTTGGGTCCCTAACGTAGCCAGCGTACTCA
GGCGGAAGGACGATCTCATCGCGGGGGCGATAAGCCTGAGGGCTGATAGTCTGATAAACATAAAAGGAAG
GGTTTATTCCGGGTGGCTGCAGCAAGTGTCCCGTCTCATTCGTTGCAACTTCTTCTTCTTCTGCCTTGAT
TTCCGGGAGTCCGGCTGCAGCGCGAGCCGCGTTGATGGCTGCAAGGCGCGCTCTTGCTTTTTCATTCCTC
AGTTGAACCTTCTTCAACACCCCATCGTAGCGTCCCAGTGTATGGTCAAAGATCAGGTTAAGACCCTGAA
CATGGCTATATCCATGATTAGACACCCCTGTAGCAGCAAACCATGCCGCGTGCGACTCAGAGGATTTTCC
AGGCTTACACGCCGCTCTTTCAGTAGTGCTAAGGGCGTAGATATAGCGCTGTATGGCTTCACTTGCCTTC
ATGATTGGCCACTCCGCAAAATCCCGGGACTTCGTGACCACATGGCACTTTGCTGGAGGTTGAAAGTTCG
GTGGTTCCTCCTCGGATTTGCCCTGGAGATATGCCACGACGGCTTCCTCTCCTTGAGCCGCCAGAATCTT
CCCCCCTCTTTTCATGTAGGATGATCTGAATCTCTCGCCAGGGAAGTGCTTTTTCAACACTTTAGAGAAT
TCGCTTTCGACAGCCGGTTTAGGAGCCGCAGGCACCCCGTGAATACCAACCTTCCGCTTCTTCTTAGGAG
CCATCCTGCAGGCTGCAGAAGTAACACCAAACAACAGGGTGAGCATCGACAAAAGAAACAGTACCAAGCA
AATAAATAGCGTATGAAGGCAGGGCTAAAAAAATCCACATATAGCTGCTGCATATGCCATCATCCAAGTA
TATCAAGATCAAAATAATTATAAAACATACTTGTTTATTATAATAGATAGGTACTCAAGGTTAGAGCATA
TGAATAGATGCTGCATATGCCATCATGTATATGCATCAGTAAAACCCACATCAACATGTATACCTATCCT
AGATCGATATTTCCATCCATCTTAAACTCGTAACTATGAAGATGTATGACACACACATACAGTTCCAAAA
TTAATAAATACACCAGGTAGTTTGAAACAGTATTCTACTCCGATCTTGAACGAATGAACGACCGCCCAAC
CACACCACATCATCACAACCAAGCGAACAAAAAGCATCTCTGTATATGCATCAGTAAAACCCGCATCAAC
ATGTATACCTATCCTAGATCGATATTTCCATCCATCATCTTCAATTCGTAACTATGAATATGTATGGCAC
ACACATACAGATCCAAAATTAATAAATCCACCAGGTAGTTTGAAACAGAATTAATTCTACTCCGATCTTG
AACGACCGCCCAACCAGACCACATCATCACAACCAAGACAAAAAAAAGCATGAAAAGATGACCCGACAAA
CAAGTGCACGGCATATATTGAAATAAAGGAAAAGGGCAAACCAAACCCTATGCAACGAAACAAAAAAAAT
CATGAAATCGATCCCGTCTGCGGAACGGCTAGAGCCATCCCAGGATTCCCCAAAGAGAAACACTGGCAAG
TTAGCAATCAGAACGTGTCTGACGTACAGGTCGCATCCGTGTACGAACGCTAGTAGCACGGATCTAACAC
AAACACGGATCTAACACAAACATGAACAGAAGTAGAACTACCGGGCCCTAACCATGGACCGGAACGCCGA
TCTTGAGAAGGTAGAGAGGGGGGGGGGGGAGGACGAGCGGCGTACCTTGAAGCGGAGGTGCCGACGGGTG
GATTTGGGGGAGTTCTGGTTGTGTGTGTGTGCGCTCCGAACAACACGAGGTTGGGGAAAGAGGGTGTGGA
GGGGGTGTCTATTTATTACGGCGGGCGAGGAAGGGAAAGCGAAGGAGCGGTGGGAAAGGAATCCCCCGTA
GCTGCCGGTGCCGTGAGAGGAGGAGGAGGCCGCCTGCCGTGCCGGCTCACGTCTGCCGCTCCGCCACGCA
ATTTCTGGATGCCGACAGCGGAGCAAGTCCAACGGTGGAGCGGAACTCTCGAGAGGGGTCCAGAGGCAGC
GACAGAGATGCCGTGCCGTCTGCTTCGCTTGGCCCGACGCGACGCTGCTGGTTCGCTGGTTGGTGTCCGT
TAGACTCGTCGACGGCGTTTAACAGGCTGGCATTATCTACTCGAAACAAGAAAAATGTTTCCTTAGTTTT
TTTAATTTCTTAAAGGGTATTTGTTTAATTTTTAGTCACTTTATTTTATTCTATTTTATATCTAAATTAT
TAAATAAAAAAACTAAAATAGAGTTTTAGTTTTCTTAATTTAGAGGCTAAAATAGAATAAAATAGATGTA
CTAAAAAAATTAGTCTATAAAAACCATTAACCCTAAACCCTAAATGGATGTACTAATAAAATGGATGAAG
TATTATATAGGTGAAGCTATTTGCAAAAAAAAAGGAGAACACATGCACACTAAAAAGATAAAACTGTAGA
GTCCTGTTGTCAAAATACTCAATTGTCCTTTAGACCATGTCTAACTGTTCATTTATATGATTCTCTAAAA
CACTGATATTATTGTAGTACTATAGATTATATTATTCGTAGAGTAAAGTTTAAATATATGTATAAAGATA
GATAAACTGCACTTCAAACAAGTGTGACAAAAAAAATATGTGGTAATTTTTTATAACTTAGACATGCAAT
GCTCACCTTATCTCAAGAGAGGGGCACGACCGGGTCACGCTGCACTGCAGGCGCGCCCACATCAGTCTCT
GCACAAAGTGCATCCTGGGCTGCTTCAATTATAAAGCCCCATTCACCACATTTGCTAGATAGTCGAAAAG
CACCATCAATATTGAGCTTCAGGTATTTTTGGTTGTGTTGTGGTTGGATTGATTCTAATATATACCAAAT
CAATATAATTCACTACCAAAATATACCATAGCCATCACAACTTTATTAATTTTGGTAGCTTAAGATGGTA
TATATAATAACCAATTAACAACTGATTCTAATTTTACTACGGCCCAGTATCTACCAATACAAAACAACGA
GTATGTTTTCTTCCGTCGTAATCGTACACAGTACAAAAAAACCTGGCCAGCCTTTCTTGGGCTGGGGCTC
TCTTTCGAAAGGTCACAAAACGTACACGGCAGTAACGCCGCTTCGCTGCGTGTTAACGGCCACCAACCCC
GCCGTGAGCAAACGGCATCAGCTTTCCACCTCCTCGATATCTCCGCGGCGCCGTCTGGACCCGCCCCCTT
TCCGTTCCTTTCTTTCCTTCTCGCGTTTGCGTGGTGGGGACGGACTCCCCAAACCGCCTCTCCCTCTCTT
TATTTGTCTATATTCTCACTGGGCCCCACCCACCGCACCCCTGGGCCCACTCACGAGTCCCCCCCTCCCC
ACCTATAAATACCCCACCCCCTCCTCGCCTCTTCCTCCATCAATCGAATCCCCAAAATCGCAGAGAAAAA
AAAATCTCCCCTCGAAGCGAAGCGTCGAATCGCCTTCTCAAGGTATGCGATTTTCTGATCCTCTCCGTTC
CTCGCGTTTGATTTGATTTCCCGGCCTGTTCGTGATTGTGAGATGTTGTTGTTAGTCTCCGTTTTGCGAT
CTGTGGTAGATTTGAACAGGGTTAGATGGGGTTCGCGTGGTATGCTGGATCTGTGATTATGAGCGATGCT
GTTCGTGGTCCAAGTATTTATTGGTTCGGATCTAGAAGTAGAACTGTGCTAGGGTTGTGATTTGTTCCGA
TCTGTTCAATCAGTAGGATTTAGTCTCTGTTTTTCTCGTTGATCCAAGTAGCAGCTTCAGGTATATTTTG
CTTAGGTTGTTTTTGATTCAGTCCCTCTAGTTGCATAGATTCTACTCTGTTCATGTTTAATCTAAGGGCT
GCGTCTTGTTGATTAGTGATTACATAGCATAGCTTTCAGGATATTTTACTTGCTTATGCCTATCTTATCA
ACTGTTGCACCTGTAAATTCTAGCCTATGTTAATTAACCTGCCTTATGTGCTCTCGGGATAGTGCTAGTA
GTTATTGAATCAGTTTGCCGATGGAATTCTAGTAGTTCATAGACCTGCAGATTATTTTTGTGAACTCGAG
CACGGTGCGTCTCTCTATTTTGTTAGGTCACTGTTGGTGTTGATAGGTACACTGATGTTATTGTGGTTTA
GATCGTGTATCTAACATATTGGAATAATTTGATTGACTGATTTCTGCTGTACTTGCTTGGTATTGTTATA
ATTTCATGTTCATAGTTGCTGACCATGCTTCGGTAATTGTGTGTGCAGATCCAGATCGGATCCTCGTTGC
TGATGAGTCCGTGAGGACGAAACGAGTAAGCTCGTCCAACGATTGCCCCTCACGAGGGGACGGAGACCGG
GCGTGTCAATAATATCACTCTGTACATCCACAAACAGACGATAACGGCTCTCTCTTTTATAGGTGTAAAC
CTTAAACTGCATTTCACCAGCCCCTGTTCTCGTCAGCAAAAGAGCCGTTCATTTCAATAAACCGGGCGAC
CTCAGCCATCCCTTCCTGATTTTCCGCTTTCCAGCGTTCGGCACGCAGACGACGGGCTTCATTCTGCATG
GTTGTGCTTACCAGACCGGAGATATTGACATCATATATGCCTTGAGCAACTGATAGCTGTCGCTGTCAAC
TGTCACTGTAATACGCTGCTTCATAGCATACCTCTTTTTGACATACTTCGGGTATACATATCAGTATATA
TTCTTATACCGCAAAAATCAGCGCGCAAATACGCATACTGTTATCTGGCTTGGTCTCAGGCCGGCATGGT
CCCAGCCTCCTCGCTGGCGCCGGCTGGGCAACATGCTTCGGCATGGCGAATGGGACGGTACCCGGCCGGA
ATTCGACCCAGCTTTCTTGTACAAAGTGGTTCGATAATTCCTTAATTCGAATTTCCCCGATCGTTCAAAC
ATTTGGCAATAAAGTTTCTTAAGATTGAATCCTGTTGCCGGTCTTGCGATGATTATCATATAATTTCTGT
TGAATTACGTTAAGCATGTAATAATTAACATGTAATGCATGACGTTATTTATGAGATGGGTTTTTATGAT
TAGAGTCCCGCAATTATACATTTAATACGCGATAGAAAACAAAATATAGCGCGCAAACTAGGATAAATTA
TCGCGCGCGGTGTCATCTATGTTACTACTAGTCCCATGGTGGAGCACGACACTCTCGTCTACTCCAAGAA
TATCAAAGATACAGTCTCAGAAGACCAAAGGGCTATTGAGACTTTTCAACAAAGGGTAATATCGGGAAAC
CTCCTCGGATTCCATTGCCCAGCTATCTGTCACTTCATCAAAAGGACAGTAGAAAAGGAAGGTGGCACCT
ACAAATGCCATCATTGCGATAAAGGAAAGGCTATCGTTCAAGATGCCTCTGCCGACAGTGGTCCCAAAGA
TGGACCCCCACCCACGAGGAGCATCGTGGAAAAAGAAGACGTTCCAACCACGTCTTCAAAGCAAGTGGAT
TGATGTGAACATGGTGGAGCACGACACTCTCGTCTACTCCAAGAATATCAAAGATACAGTCTCAGAAGAC
CAAAGGGCTATTGAGACTTTTCAACAAAGGGTAATATCGGGAAACCTCCTCGGATTCCATTGCCCAGCTA
TCTGTCACTTCATCAAAAGGACAGTAGAAAAGGAAGGTGGCACCTACAAATGCCATCATTGCGATAAAGG
AAAGGCTATCGTTCAAGATGCCTCTGCCGACAGTGGTCCCAAAGATGGACCCCCACCCACGAGGAGCATC
GTGGAAAAAGAAGACGTTCCAACCACGTCTTCAAAGCAAGTGGATTGATGTGATATCTCCACTGACGTAA
GGGATGACGCACAATCCCACTATCCTTCGCAAGACCCTTCCTCTATATAAGGAAGTTCATTTCATTTGGA
GAGGACACGCTGAAATCACCAGTCTCTCTCTACAAATCTATCTCTCCTAGGATGAAAAAGCCTGAACTCA
CCGCGACGTCTGTCGAGAAGTTTCTGATCGAAAAGTTCGACAGCGTGTCCGACCTGATGCAGCTCTCGGA
GGGCGAAGAATCTCGTGCTTTCAGCTTCGATGTAGGAGGGCGTGGATATGTCCTGCGGGTAAATAGCTGC
GCCGATGGTTTCTACAAAGATCGTTATGTTTATCGGCACTTTGCATCGGCCGCGCTCCCGATTCCGGAAG
TGCTTGACATTGGGGAATTCAGCGAGAGCCTGACCTATTGCATCTCCCGCCGTGCACAGGGTGTCACGTT
GCAAGACCTGCCTGAAACCGAACTGCCCGCTGTTCTGCAGCCGGTCGCGGAGGCCATGGATGCGATCGCT
GCGGCCGATCTTAGCCAGACGAGCGGGTTCGGCCCATTCGGACCGCAAGGAATCGGTCAATACACTACAT
GGCGTGATTTCATATGCGCGATTGCTGATCCCCATGTGTATCACTGGCAAACTGTGATGGACGACACCGT
CAGTGCGTCCGTCGCGCAGGCTCTCGATGAGCTGATGCTTTGGGCCGAGGACTGCCCCGAAGTCCGGCAC
CTCGTGCACGCGGATTTCGGCTCCAACAATGTCCTGACGGACAATGGCCGCATAACAGCGGTCATTGACT
GGAGCGAGGCGATGTTCGGGGATTCCCAATACGAGGTCGCCAACATCTTCTTCTGGAGGCCGTGGTTGGC
TTGTATGGAGCAGCAGACGCGCTACTTCGAGCGGAGGCATCCGGAGCTTGCAGGATCGCCGCGGCTCCGG
GCGTATATGCTCCGCATTGGTCTTGACCAACTCTATCAGAGCTTGGTTGACGGCAATTTCGATGATGCAG
CTTGGGCGCAGGGTCGATGCGACGCAATCGTCCGATCCGGAGCCGGGACTGTCGGGCGTACACAAATCGC
CCGCAGAAGCGCGGCCGTCTGGACCGATGGCTGTGTAGAAGTACTCGCCGATAGTGGAAACCGACGCCCC
AGCACTCGTCCGGGATCTTGGAGGTGATTAATTAACGATCGACAAGCTCTATTTTCTCCATAATAATGTG
TGAGTAGTTCCCAGATAAGGGAATTAGGGTTCCTATAGGGTTTCGCTCATGTGTTGAGCATATAAGAAAC
CCTTAGTATGTATTTGTATTTGTAAAATACTTCTATCAATAAAATTTCTAATTCCTAAAACCAAAATCCA
GTACTAAAATCCAGATCCCCCGAATTAATTCGGCGTTAATTCAGTACATTAAAAACGTCCGCAATGTGTT
ATTAAGTTGTCTAAGCGTCAATTTGTTTACACCACAATATATCCTGCCACCAGCCAGCCAACAGCTCCCC
GACCGGCAGCTCGGCACAAAATCACCACTCGATACAGGCAGCCCATCAGTCCGGGACGGCGTCAGCGGGA
GAGCCGTTGTAAGGCGGCAGACTTTGCTCATGTTACCGATGCTATTCGGAAGAACGGCAACTAAGCTGCC
GGGTTTGAAACACGGATGATCTCGCGGAGGGTAGCATGTTGATTGTAACGATGACAGAGCGTTGCTGCCT
GTGATCACCGCGGTTTCAAAATCGGCTCCGTCGATACTATGTTATACGCCAACTTTGAAAACAACTTTGA
AAAAGCTGTTTTCTGGTATTTAAGGTTTTAGAATGCAAGGAACAGTGAATTGGAGTTCGTCTTGTTATAA
TTAGCTTCTTGGGGTATCTTTAAATACTGTAGAAAAGAGGAAGGAAATAATAAATGGCTAAAATGAGAAT
ATCACCGGAATTGAAAAAACTGATCGAAAAATACCGCTGCGTAAAAGATACGGAAGGAATGTCTCCTGCT
AAGGTATATAAGCTGGTGGGAGAAAATGAAAACCTATATTTAAAAATGACGGACAGCCGGTATAAAGGGA
CCACCTATGATGTGGAACGGGAAAAGGACATGATGCTATGGCTGGAAGGAAAGCTGCCTGTTCCAAAGGT
CCTGCACTTTGAACGGCATGATGGCTGGAGCAATCTGCTCATGAGTGAGGCCGATGGCGTCCTTTGCTCG
GAAGAGTATGAAGATGAACAAAGCCCTGAAAAGATTATCGAGCTGTATGCGGAGTGCATCAGGCTCTTTC
ACTCCATCGACATATCGGATTGTCCCTATACGAATAGCTTAGACAGCCGCTTAGCCGAATTGGATTACTT
ACTGAATAACGATCTGGCCGATGTGGATTGCGAAAACTGGGAAGAAGACACTCCATTTAAAGATCCGCGC
GAGCTGTATGATTTTTTAAAGACGGAAAAGCCCGAAGAGGAACTTGTCTTTTCCCACGGCGACCTGGGAG
ACAGCAACATCTTTGTGAAAGATGGCAAAGTAAGTGGCTTTATTGATCTTGGGAGAAGCGGCAGGGCGGA
CAAGTGGTATGACATTGCCTTCTGCGTCCGGTCGATCAGGGAGGATATCGGGGAAGAACAGTATGTCGAG
CTATTTTTTGACTTACTGGGGATCAAGCCTGATTGGGAGAAAATAAAATATTATATTTTACTGGATGAAT
TGTTTTAGTACCTAGAATGCATGACCAAAATCCCTTAACGTGAGTTTTCGTTCCACTGAGCGTCAGACCC
CGTAGAAAAGATCAAAGGATCTTCTTGAGATCCTTTTTTTCTGCGCGTAATCTGCTGCTTGCAAACAAAA
AAACCACCGCTACCAGCGGTGGTTTGTTTGCCGGATCAAGAGCTACCAACTCTTTTTCCGAAGGTAACTG
GCTTCAGCAGAGCGCAGATACCAAATACTGTCCTTCTAGTGTAGCCGTAGTTAGGCCACCACTTCAAGAA
CTCTGTAGCACCGCCTACATACCTCGCTCTGCTAATCCTGTTACCAGTGGCTGCTGCCAGTGGCGATAAG
TCGTGTCTTACCGGGTTGGACTCAAGACGATAGTTACCGGATAAGGCGCAGCGGTCGGGCTGAACGGGGG
GTTCGTGCACACAGCCCAGCTTGGAGCGAACGACCTACACCGAACTGAGATACCTACAGCGTGAGCTATG
AGAAAGCGCCACGCTTCCCGAAGGGAGAAAGGCGGACAGGTATCCGGTAAGCGGCAGGGTCGGAACAGGA
G
